>Addgene plasmid #190628 | pBAD-SPW | addgene full sequence | sequence record 372388 | Addgene NGS Result
GGGCGGAGCCTATGGAAAAACGCCAGCAACGCGGCCTTTTTACGGTTCCTGGCCTTTTGCTGGCCTTTTG
CTCACATGTTCTTTCCTGCGTTATCCCCTGATTCTGTGGATAACCGTATTACCGCCTTTGAGTGAGCTGA
TACCGCTCGCCGCAGCCGAACGACCGAGCGCAGCGAGTCAGTGAGCGAGGAAGCGGAAGAGCGCCTGATG
CGGTATTTTCTCCTTACGCATCTGTGCGGTATTTCACACCGCATCTGGTGCACTCTCAGTACAATCTGCT
CTGATGCCGCATAGTTAAGCCAGTATACACTCCGCTATCGCTACGTGACTGGGTCATGGCTGCGCCCCGA
CACCCGCCAACACCCGCTGACGCGCCCTGACGGGCTTGTCTGCTCCCGGCATCCGCTTACAGACAAGCTG
TGACCGTCTCCGGGAGCTGCATGTGTCAGAGGTTTTCACCGTCATCACCGAAACGCGCGAGGCAGAAGGA
GATGGCGCCCAACAGTCCCCCGGCCACGGGGCCTGCCACCATACCCACGCCGAAACAAGCGCTCATGAGC
CCGAAGTGGCGAGCCCGATCTTCCCCATCGGTGATGTCGGCGATATAGGCGCCAGCAACCGCACCTGTGG
CGCCGGTGATGCCGGCCACGATGCGTCCGGCGTAGAGGATCTGCTCATGTTTGACAGCTTATCATCGATG
CATAATGTGCCTGTCAAATGGACGAAGCAGGGATTCTGCAAACCCTATGCTACTCCGTCAAGCCGTCAAT
TGTCTGATTCGTTACCAATTATGACAACTTGACGGCTACATCATTCACTTTTTCTTCACAACCGGCACGG
AACTCGCTCGGGCTGGCCCCGGTGCATTTTTTAAATACCCGCGAGAAATAGAGTTGATCGTCAAAACCAA
CATTGCGACCGACGGTGGCGATAGGCATCCGGGTGGTGCTCAAAAGCAGCTTCGCCTGGCTGATACGTTG
GTCCTCGCGCCAGCTTAAGACGCTAATCCCTAACTGCTGGCGGAAAAGATGTGACAGACGCGACGGCGAC
AAGCAAACATGCTGTGCGACGCTGGCGATATCAAAATTGCTGTCTGCCAGGTGATCGCTGATGTACTGAC
AAGCCTCGCGTACCCGATTATCCATCGGTGGATGGAGCGACTCGTTAATCGCTTCCATGCGCCGCAGTAA
CAATTGCTCAAGCAGATTTATCGCCAGCAGCTCCGAATAGCGCCCTTCCCCTTGCCCGGCGTTAATGATT
TGCCCAAACAGGTCGCTGAAATGCGGCTGGTGCGCTTCATCCGGGCGAAAGAACCCCGTATTGGCAAATA
TTGACGGCCAGTTAAGCCATTCATGCCAGTAGGCGCGCGGACGAAAGTAAACCCACTGGTGATACCATTC
GCGAGCCTCCGGATGACGACCGTAGTGATGAATCTCTCCTGGCGGGAACAGCAAAATATCACCCGGTCGG
CAAACAAATTCTCGTCCCTGATTTTTCACCACCCCCTGACCGCGAATGGTGAGATTGAGAATATAACCTT
TCATTCCCAGCGGTCGGTCGATAAAAAAATCGAGATAACCGTTGGCCTCAATCGGCGTTAAACCCGCCAC
CAGATGGGCATTAAACGAGTATCCCGGCAGCAGGGGATCATTTTGCGCTTCAGCCATACTTTTCATACTC
CCGCCATTCAGAGAAGAAACCAATTGTCCATATTGCATCAGACATTGCCGTCACTGCGTCTTTTACTGGC
TCTTCTCGCTAACCAAACCGGTAACCCCGCTTATTAAAAGCATTCTGTAACAAAGCGGGACCAAAGCCAT
GACAAAAACGCGTAACAAAAGTGTCTATAATCACGGCAGAAAAGTCCACATTGATTATTTGCACGGCGTC
ACACTTTGCTATGCCATAGCATTTTTATCCATAAGATTAGCGGATACTACCTGACGCTTTTTATCGCAAC
TCTCTACTGTTTCTCCATACCCGTTTTTTTGGGCTAGAAATAATTTTGTTTAACTTTAAGAAGGAGATAT
ACATATGCGGGGTTCTCATCATCATCATCATCATGGTATGGCTAGCATGACTGGTGGACAGCAAATGGGT
CGGGATCTGTACGAGAACCTGTACTTCCAGGGCTCGAGAATGGTGAGCAAGGGCGAGGCAGTGATCAAGG
AGTTCATGCGGTTCAAGGTGCACATGGAGGGCTCCATGAACAGCCACGAGTTCGAGATCGAGGGCGAGGG
CGAGGGCCGCCCCTACGAGGGCACCCAGACCGCCAAGCTGAAGGTGACCAAGGGTGGCCCCCTGCCCTTC
TCCTGGGACATCCTGTCCCCTCAGTTCATGTACGGCTCCAGGGCCTTCATCAAGCACCCCGCCGACATCC
CCGACTACTATAAGCAGTCCTTCCCCGAGGGCTTCAAGTGGGAGCGCGTGATGAACTTCGAGGACGGCGG
CGCCGTGACCGTGACCCAGGACACCTCCCTGGAGGACGGCACCCTGATCTACAAGGTGAAGCTCCGCGGC
ACCAACTTCCCTCCTGACGGCCCCGTAATGCAGAAGAAGACAATGGGCTGGGAAGCGTCCACCGAGCGGT
TGTACCCCGAGGACGGCGTGCTGAAGGGCGACATTAAGATGGCCCTGCGCCTGAAGGACGGCGGCCGCTA
CCTGGCGGACTTCAAGACCACCTACAAGGCCAAGAAGCCCGTGCAGATGCCCGGCGCCTACAACGTCGAC
CGCAAGTTGGACATCACCTCCCACAACGAGGACTACACCGTGGTGGAACAGTACGAACGCTCCGAGGGCC
GCCACTCCACCGGCGGCGGTACCGGAGGGAGTGGGGGAACAGGCGGGAGTGGAGGAACAGGGGGATGGGA
ATTGCAAAGCGGGGGCACTGGCGGGTCGGGTGGTACTGGTGGAAGTGGTGCATGCGGCGAGGCATTGATC
AAGGAGTACATGCGGTTCAAGGTGCACATGGAGGGCTCCATGGACGGCCACGAGTTCGAGATCGAGGGCG
AGGGCGAGGGCCGCCCCTACGAGGGCACCCATACCGCCAAGCTGAAGGTGACCAAGGGTGGCCCCCTGCC
CTTCTCCTGGGACATCCTGTCCCCTCAGTTCGGGTACGGCTCCAGGGCCTTCATCAAGCACCCCGCCGAC
ATCCCCGACTACTATAAGCAGTCCTTCCCCGAGGGCTTCAAGTGGGAGCGCGTGATGAACTTCGAGGACG
GCGGCGCCGTGACCGTGACCCAGGACACCTCCCTGGAGGACGGCACCCTGATCCACAAGGTGAAGCTCCG
CGGCACCAACTTCCCTCCTGACGGCCCCGTAATGCAGAGGAAGACAATGGGCTGGGAAGCGTCCACCGAG
CGGTTGTACCCCGAGGACGGCGTGCTGAAGGGCGACATTAAGATGGCCCTGCGCCTGAAGGACGGCGGCC
GCTACCTGGCGGACTGCAAGACCACCTACAAGGCCAAGAAGCCCGTGCAGATGCCCGGCGCCTACAACGT
CGACCGCAAGTTGGACATCACCTCCCACAACGAGGACTACACCGTGGTGGAACAGTACGAACGCTCAGAG
GGCCGCCACTCCACCGGCGGCATGGACGAGCTGTACAAGTAAGAATTCGAAGCTTGGCTGTTTTGGCGGA
TGAGAGAAGATTTTCAGCCTGATACAGATTAAATCAGAACGCAGAAGCGGTCTGATAAAACAGAATTTGC
CTGGCGGCAGTAGCGCGGTGGTCCCACCTGACCCCATGCCGAACTCAGAAGTGAAACGCCGTAGCGCCGA
TGGTAGTGTGGGGTCTCCCCATGCGAGAGTAGGGAACTGCCAGGCATCAAATAAAACGAAAGGCTCAGTC
GAAAGACTGGGCCTTTCGTTTTATCTGTTGTTTGTCGGTGAACGCTCTCCTGAGTAGGACAAATCCGCCG
GGAGCGGATTTGAACGTTGCGAAGCAACGGCCCGGAGGGTGGCGGGCAGGACGCCCGCCATAAACTGCCA
GGCATCAAATTAAGCAGAAGGCCATCCTGACGGATGGCCTTTTTGCGTTTCTACAAACTCTTTTGTTTAT
TTTTCTAAATACATTCAAATATGTATCCGCTCATGAGACAATAACCCTGATAAATGCTTCAATAATATTG
AAAAAGGAAGAGTATGAGTATTCAACATTTCCGTGTCGCCCTTATTCCCTTTTTTGCGGCATTTTGCCTT
CCTGTTTTTGCTCACCCAGAAACGCTGGTGAAAGTAAAAGATGCTGAAGATCAGTTGGGTGCACGAGTGG
GTTACATCGAACTGGATCTCAACAGCGGTAAGATCCTTGAGAGTTTTCGCCCCGAAGAACGTTTTCCAAT
GATGAGCACTTTTAAAGTTCTGCTATGTGGCGCGGTATTATCCCGTGTTGACGCCGGGCAAGAGCAACTC
GGTCGCCGCATACACTATTCTCAGAATGACTTGGTTGAGTACTCACCAGTCACAGAAAAGCATCTTACGG
ATGGCATGACAGTAAGAGAATTATGCAGTGCTGCCATAACCATGAGTGATAACACTGCGGCCAACTTACT
TCTGACAACGATCGGAGGACCGAAGGAGCTAACCGCTTTTTTGCACAACATGGGGGATCATGTAACTCGC
CTTGATCGTTGGGAACCGGAGCTGAATGAAGCCATACCAAACGACGAGCGTGACACCACGATGCCTGCAG
CAATGGCAACAACGTTGCGCAAACTATTAACTGGCGAACTACTTACTCTAGCTTCCCGGCAACAATTAAT
AGACTGGATGGAGGCGGATAAAGTTGCAGGACCACTTCTGCGCTCGGCCCTTCCGGCTGGCTGGTTTATT
GCTGATAAATCTGGAGCCGGTGAGCGTGGGTCTCGCGGTATCATTGCAGCACTGGGGCCAGATGGTAAGC
CCTCCCGTATCGTAGTTATCTACACGACGGGGAGTCAGGCAACTATGGATGAACGAAATAGACAGATCGC
TGAGATAGGTGCCTCACTGATTAAGCATTGGTAACTGTCAGACCAAGTTTACTCATATATACTTTAGATT
GATT
[125 nt withheld, positions 5045-5169]
C
[141 nt withheld, positions 5171-5311]
CCTTTGACGTTGGAGTCCACGTTCTTT
[37 nt withheld, positions 5339-5375]
ACCCTATCTCGGGCTATTCTTTTGATTTATAAGGGATTTTGCCGATTTCGGCCTATTGGTTAAAAAATGA
GCTGATTTAACAAAAATTTAACGCGAATTTTAACAAAATATTAACGTTTACAATTTAAAAGGATCTAGGT
GAAGATCCTTTTTGATAATCTCATGACCAAAATCCCTTAACGTGAGTTTTCGTTCCACTGAGCGTCAGAC
CCCGTAGAAAAGATCAAAGGATCTTCTTGAGATCCTTTTTTTCTGCGCGTAATCTGCTGCTTGCAAACAA
AAAAACCACCGCTACCAGCGGTGGTTTGTTTGCCGGATCAAGAGCTACCAACTCTTTTTCCGAAGGTAAC
TGGCTTCAGCAGAGCGCAGATACCAAATACTGTCCTTCTAGTGTAGCCGTAGTTAGGCCACCACTTCAAG
AACTCTGTAGCACCGCCTACATACCTCGCTCTGCTAATCCTGTTACCAGTGGCTGCTGCCAGTGGCGATA
AGTCGTGTCTTACCGGGTTGGACTCAAGACGATAGTTACCGGATAAGGCGCAGCGGTCGGGCTGAACGGG
GGGTTCGTGCACACAGCCCAGCTTGGAGCGAACGACCTACACCGAACTGAGATACCTACAGCGTGAGCTA
TGAGAAAGCGCCACGCTTCCCGAAGGGAGAAAGGCGGACAGGTATCCGGTAAGCGGCAGGGTCGGAACAG
GAGAGCGCACGAGGGAGCTTCCAGGGGGAAACGCCTGGTATCTTTATAGTCCTGTCGGGTTTCGCCACCT
CTGACTTGAGCGTCGATTTTTGTGATGCTCGTCAGGG
Features (pLannotate 1.2.2; 18 found; start..end, strand, type, name):
     66..199     +  rep_origin     RSF ori (fragment): Plasmids containing the RSF 1030 origin of replication can be propagated in E. coli cells that contain additional plasmids with compatible origins.
    204..344     -  misc_feature   bom: basis of mobility region from pBR322
    446..485     -  CDS            rop (fragment): Rop protein, which maintains plasmids at low copy number; rop
    486..671     -  CDS            TcR (fragment): tetracycline efflux protein; tet; confers resistance to tetracycline
    681..699     +  promoter       tet promoter (fragment): E. coli promoter for tetracycline efflux protein gene
    789..1667    -  CDS            araC: L-arabinose regulatory protein; araC
   1694..1978    +  promoter       araBAD promoter: araBAD; promoter of the L-arabinose operon of E. coli; the araC regulatory gene is transcribed in the opposite direction (Guzman et al., 1995)
   2005..2027    +  RBS            RBS: efficient ribosome binding site from bacteriophage T7 gene 10 (Olins and Rangwala, 1989)
   2047..2067    +  CDS            capTEV™ (fragment): composite tag for in vivo biotinylation, TEV protease cleavage, and 6xHis tagging
   2068..2100    +  CDS            T7 tag (gene 10 leader): leader peptide from bacteriophage T7 gene 10 promotes efficient translation in E. coli
   2140..3609    +  CDS            tdTomato: tdTomato is a basic (constitutively fluorescent) orange fluorescent protein published in 2004, derived from Discosoma sp.. It is reported to be a somewhat slowly-maturing tandem dimer with low acid sensitivity.
   3709..3824    +  ncRNA          5S rRNA: Accession: RF00001 - 5S ribosomal RNA
   3828..3914    +  terminator     rrnB T1 terminator: Escherichia coli rrnB; transcription terminator T1 from the E. coli rrnB gene
   4006..4033    +  terminator     rrnB T2 terminator: transcription terminator T2 from the E. coli rrnB gene
   4052..4143    +  promoter       AmpR promoter: bla
   4144..5004    +  CDS            AmpR: β-lactamase; bla; confers resistance to ampicillin, carbenicillin, and related antibiotics
   5046..5426    +  rep_origin     M13 ori (sequence partly withheld): M13 bacteriophage origin of replication; arrow indicates direction of (+) strand synthesis
   5612..18      +  rep_origin     ori (across the origin): high-copy-number ColE1/pMB1/pBR322/pUC origin of replication
