[The description below was written by a language model from this plasmid's Addgene catalogue record and pLannotate feature annotations shown in this document.]
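Description:
pBAD-SPW is a bacterial expression plasmid of about 6.2 kb built on the pBAD backbone, made to produce the genetically encoded protease indicator SPW in E. coli. It is recorded as high copy and replicates from a ColE1/pMB1-type origin. Selection is by ampicillin, through a β-lactamase gene driven by its own promoter. An M13 phage origin is also annotated. The backbone carries pBR322-derived remnants, including the bom region and short fragments of rop, the tetracycline resistance gene and its promoter; as partial sequences, these are unlikely to be functional.

Expression is controlled by the arabinose system. The araC regulator is transcribed divergently from the araBAD promoter, so the insert is kept repressed until L-arabinose is added. Downstream of the promoter are a phage T7 gene 10 ribosome binding site and an N-terminal leader. The leader includes a short match to a His-tag-containing composite tag and the T7 gene 10 leader peptide, which probably reflects the usual pBAD/His-type tag region. The rrnB T1 and T2 terminators close the transcription unit.

According to the catalogue entry, the synthetic insert is a fusion of the red fluorescent protein mScarlet-I, a protease substrate linker, and mWatermelon, an mScarlet-derived green fluorescent protein. The automated annotation labels this roughly 1.5 kb open reading frame as tdTomato. This is most likely a homology call on two tandem, related fluorescent protein domains and not the true identity of the insert. The two proteins form a FRET pair, so cleavage of the linker should separate them and reduce energy transfer. The record does not state which protease the substrate targets.
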