Addgene plasmid #190628: pBAD-SPW
Purpose: Bacterial expression of genetically encoded protease indicator SPW
Depositing lab: Robert Campbell. Depositing organization: University of Alberta. Publication: Biosensor Optimization Using a Forster Resonance Energy Transfer Pair Based on mScarlet Red Fluorescent Protein and an mScarlet-Derived Green Fluorescent Protein. Gohil K, Wu SY, Takahashi-Yamashiro K, Shen Y, Campbell RE. ACS Sens. 2023 Feb 24;8(2):587-597. doi: 10.1021/acssensors.2c01730. Epub 2023 Jan 24. PubMed 36693235.
Backbone
  Vector backbone: pBAD
  Vector type: Bacterial Expression
Growth in bacteria
  Bacterial resistance: Ampicillin, 100 μg/mL
  Growth temperature: 37°C
  Growth strain: DH5alpha
  Copy number: High Copy
Gene/Insert
  Gene/Insert name: SPW (alt name: mScarlet-I-protease substrate-mWatermelon)
  Species: Synthetic
Terms and licenses: Academic/Nonprofit Terms; Industry Terms: Not Available to Industry
Depositor comments: Please visit https://doi.org/10.1101/2022.06.20.496847 for bioRxiv preprint
How to cite: pBAD-SPW was a gift from Robert Campbell (Addgene plasmid # 190628 ; http://n2t.net/addgene:190628 ; RRID:Addgene_190628)
