>Addgene plasmid #190628 | pBAD-SPW | depositor partial sequence | sequence record 369075 | pBAD-SPW sequence 1470 bps
ATGGTTAGCAAGGGCGAGGCAGTGATCAAGGAGTTCATGCGGTTCAAGGTGCACATGGAGGGCTCCATGA
ACGGCCACGAGTTCGAGATCGAGGGCGAGGGCGAGGGCCGCCCCTACGAGGGCACCCAGACCGCCAAGCT
GAAGGTGACCAAGGGTGGCCCCCTGCCCTTCTCCTGGGACATCCTGTCCCCTCAGTTCATGTACGGCTCC
AGGGCCTTCATCAAGCACCCCGCCGACATCCCCGACTACTATAAGCAGTCCTTCCCCGAGGGCTTCAAGT
GGGAGCGCGTGATGAACTTCGAGGACGGCGGCGCCGTGACCGTGACCCAGGACACCTCCCTGGAGGACGG
CACCCTGATCTACAAGGTGAAGCTCCGCGGCACCAACTTCCCTCCTGACGGCCCCGTAATGCAGAAGAAG
ACAATGGGCTGGGAAGCGTCCACCGAGCGGTTGTACCCCGAGGACGGCGTGCTGAAGGGCGACATTAAGA
TGGCCCTGCGCCTGAAGGACGGCGGCCGCTACCTGGCGGACTTCAAGACCACCTACAAGGCCAAGAAGCC
CGTGCAGATGCCCGGCGCCTACAACGTCGACCGCAAGTTGGACATCACCTCCCACAACGAGGACTACACC
GTGGTGGAACAGTACGAACGCTCCGAGGGCCGCCACTCCACCGGCGGCGGTACCGGAGGGAGTGGGGGAA
CAGGCGGGAGTGGAGGAACAGGGGGATGGGAATTGCAAAGCGGGGGCACTGGCGGGTCGGGTGGTACTGG
TGGAAGTGGTGCATGCGGCGAGGCATTGATCAAGGAGTACATGCGGTTCAAGGTGCACATGGAGGGCTCC
ATGGACGGCCACGAGTTCGAGATCGAGGGCGAGGGCGAGGGCCGCCCNTACGAGGGCACCCATACCGCCA
AGCTGAAGGTGACCAAGGGTGGCCCCCTGCCCTTCTCCTGGGACATCCTGTCCCCTCAGTTCGGGTACGG
CTCCAGGGCCTTCATCAAGCACCCCGCCGACATCCCCGACTACTATAAGCAGTCCTTCCCCGAGGGCTTC
AAGTGGGAGCGCGTGATGAACTTCGAGGACGGCGGCGCCGTGACCGTGACCCAGGACACCTCCCTGGAGG
ACGGCACCCTGATCCACAAGGTGAAGCTCCGCGGCACCAACTTCCCTCCTGACGGCCCCGTAATGCAGAG
GAAGACAATGGGCTGGGAAGCGTCCACCGAGCGGTTGTACCCCGAGGACGGCGTGCTGAAGGGCGACATT
AAGATGGCCCTGCGCCTGAAGGACGGCGGCCGCTACCTGGCGGACTGCAAGACCACCTACAAGGCCAAGA
AGCCCGTGCAGATGCCCGGCGCCTACAACGTCGACCGCAAGTTGGACATCACCTCCCACAACGAGGACTA
CACCGTGGTGGAACAGTACGAACGCTCAGAGGGCCGCCACTCCACCGGCGGCATGGACGAGCTGTACAAG
